Addgene plasmid #246799: pGGC-AtUBQ10 promoter-Insulator
Purpose: A GreenGate entry vector containing a AtUBQ10 promoter and an Insulator
Depositing lab: Danhua Jiang. Depositing organization: Institute of Genetics and Developmental Biology, Chinese Academy of Sciences.
Backbone
  Vector backbone: pGGC000
  Backbone size w/o insert (bp): 2686
  Vector type: GreenGate cloning entry vector
Growth in bacteria
  Bacterial resistance: Ampicillin, 100 μg/mL
  Growth temperature: 37°C
  Growth strain: DH5alpha
  Copy number: High Copy
Gene/Insert
  Gene/Insert name: AtUBQ10 promoter-Insulator
  Species: A. thaliana (mustard weed), Synthetic
  Insert size (bp): 4036
  Cloning method: Restriction Enzyme; 5′ cloning site BsaI (not destroyed); 3′ cloning site BsaI (not destroyed)
  Sequencing primers: 5′ atgtgagttagctcactcattaggcac; 3′ gcaaggcgattaagttgggtaacg
Terms and licenses: Academic/Nonprofit Terms; Industry Terms: Not Available to Industry
How to cite: pGGC-AtUBQ10 promoter-Insulator was a gift from Danhua Jiang (Addgene plasmid # 246799 ; http://n2t.net/addgene:246799 ; RRID:Addgene_246799)
