[The description below was written by a language model from this plasmid's Addgene catalogue record and pLannotate feature annotations shown in this document.]
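Description:
pGGC-AtUBQ10 promoter-Insulator is a GreenGate entry vector built on the pGGC000 backbone, a small high-copy E. coli plasmid used as a module donor in Golden Gate-style assembly of plant expression constructs. It replicates in bacteria through a ColE1/pUC-type origin and is selected with ampicillin via the β-lactamase gene under its own promoter. The remaining annotated backbone elements are typical cloning-vector remnants: a CAP binding site, lac promoter and operator, and fragments of lacI, lacZα, bom and rop. SP6 and T7 phage promoters flank the cloning site.

The insert, recorded as about 4 kb against a backbone of roughly 2.7 kb (consistent with the 6,722 nt sequenced total), combines the Arabidopsis thaliana UBQ10 (polyubiquitin 10) promoter, widely used for strong, broadly constitutive expression in plants, with an insulator element listed as synthetic in origin. The automated feature table does not annotate anything in the region between the SP6 and T7 promoters, where the insert lies. The order, orientation and boundaries of the promoter and insulator, and the identity of the insulator, therefore cannot be determined from the record.

The module is bounded by BsaI sites that are retained, so type IIS digestion releases it with defined overhangs for ordered, one-pot ligation with other GreenGate modules into a plant destination vector. The "C" position in GreenGate conventionally holds a coding sequence. Placing a promoter plus insulator there suggests a nonstandard assembly, perhaps to build a second or separated transcription unit, but the record does not state the intended design beyond its role as an entry module.
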