Features (pLannotate 1.2.2; 12 found; start..end, strand, type, name):
     96..200     +  promoter       AmpR promoter: bla
    201..1061    +  CDS            AmpR: β-lactamase; bla; confers resistance to ampicillin, carbenicillin, and related antibiotics
   1232..1820    +  rep_origin     ori: high-copy-number ColE1/pMB1/pBR322/pUC origin of replication
   2003..2095    +  CDS            lacI (fragment): lac repressor; lacI; The lac repressor binds to the lac operator to inhibit transcription in E. coli. This inhibition can be relieved by adding lactose or isopropyl-β-D-thiogalactopyranoside (IPTG).
   2108..2129    +  protein_bind   CAP binding site: CAP binding activates transcription in the presence of cAMP. E. coli catabolite activator protein
   2144..2174    +  promoter       lac promoter: promoter for the E. coli lac operon
   2182..2198    +  protein_bind   lac operator: The lac repressor binds to the lac operator to inhibit transcription in E. coli. This inhibition can be relieved by adding lactose or isopropyl-β-D-thiogalactopyranoside (IPTG). lac repressor encoded by lacI
   2212..2230    +  promoter       SP6 promoter: promoter for bacteriophage SP6 RNA polymerase
   6309..6327    -  promoter       T7 promoter: promoter for bacteriophage T7 RNA polymerase
   6329..6481    +  CDS            lacZα (fragment): LacZα fragment of β-galactosidase; lacZ fragment
   6487..6586    -  misc_feature   bom (fragment): basis of mobility region from pBR322
   6688..1       -  CDS            rop (fragment) (across the origin): Rop protein, which maintains plasmids at low copy number; rop
>Addgene plasmid #246799 | pGGC-AtUBQ10 promoter-Insulator | addgene full sequence | sequence record 494302 | Addgene NGS Result
GACGAAAGGGCCTCGTGATACGCCTATTTTTATAGGTTAATGTCATGATAATAATGGTTTCTTAGACGTC
AGGTGGCACTTTTCGGGGAAATGTGCGCGGAACCCCTATTTGTTTATTTTTCTAAATACATTCAAATATG
TATCCGCTCATGAGACAATAACCCTGATAAATGCTTCAATAATATTGAAAAAGGAAGAGTATGAGTATTC
AACATTTCCGTGTCGCCCTTATTCCCTTTTTTGCGGCATTTTGCCTTCCTGTTTTTGCTCACCCAGAAAC
GCTGGTGAAAGTAAAAGATGCTGAAGATCAGTTGGGTGCACGAGTGGGTTACATCGAACTGGATCTCAAC
AGCGGTAAGATCCTTGAGAGTTTTCGCCCCGAAGAACGTTTTCCAATGATGAGCACTTTTAAAGTTCTGC
TATGTGGCGCGGTATTATCCCGTATTGACGCCGGGCAAGAGCAACTCGGTCGCCGCATACACTATTCTCA
GAATGACTTGGTTGAGTACTCACCAGTCACAGAAAAGCATCTTACGGATGGCATGACAGTAAGAGAATTA
TGCAGTGCTGCCATAACCATGAGTGATAACACTGCGGCCAACTTACTTCTGACAACGATCGGAGGACCGA
AGGAGCTAACCGCTTTTTTGCACAACATGGGGGATCATGTAACTCGCCTTGATCGTTGGGAACCGGAGCT
GAATGAAGCCATACCAAACGACGAGCGTGACACCACGATGCCTGTAGCAATGGCAACAACGTTGCGCAAA
CTATTAACTGGCGAACTACTTACTCTAGCTTCCCGGCAACAATTAATAGACTGGATGGAGGCGGATAAAG
TTGCAGGACCACTTCTGCGCTCGGCCCTTCCGGCTGGCTGGTTTATTGCTGATAAATCTGGAGCCGGTGA
GCGTGGCTCTCGAGGTATCATTGCAGCACTGGGGCCAGATGGTAAGCCCTCCCGTATCGTAGTTATCTAC
ACGACGGGGAGTCAGGCAACTATGGATGAACGAAATAGACAGATCGCTGAGATAGGTGCCTCACTGATTA
AGCATTGGTAACTGTCAGACCAAGTTTACTCATATATACTTTAGATTGATTTAAAACTTCATTTTTAATT
TAAAAGGATCTAGGTGAAGATCCTTTTTGATAATCTCATGACCAAAATCCCTTAACGTGAGTTTTCGTTC
CACTGAGCGTCAGACCCCGTAGAAAAGATCAAAGGATCTTCTTGAGATCCTTTTTTTCTGCGCGTAATCT
GCTGCTTGCAAACAAAAAAACCACCGCTACCAGCGGTGGTTTGTTTGCCGGATCAAGAGCTACCAACTCT
TTTTCCGAAGGTAACTGGCTTCAGCAGAGCGCAGATACCAAATACTGTTCTTCTAGTGTAGCCGTAGTTA
GGCCACCACTTCAAGAACTCTGTAGCACCGCCTACATACCTCGCTCTGCTAATCCTGTTACCAGTGGCTG
CTGCCAGTGGCGATAAGTCGTGTCTTACCGGGTTGGACTCAAGACGATAGTTACCGGATAAGGCGCAGCG
GTCGGGCTGAACGGGGGGTTCGTGCACACAGCCCAGCTTGGAGCGAACGACCTACACCGAACTGAGATAC
CTACAGCGTGAGCTATGAGAAAGCGCCACGCTTCCCGAAGGGAGAAAGGCGGACAGGTATCCGGTAAGCG
GCAGGGTCGGAACAGGAGAGCGCACGAGGGAGCTTCCAGGGGGAAACGCCTGGTATCTTTATAGTCCTGT
CGGGTTTCGCCACCTCTGACTTGAGCGTCGATTTTTGTGATGCTCGTCAGGGGGGCGGAGCCTATGGAAA
AACGCCAGCAACGCGGCCTTTTTACGGTTCCTGGCCTTTTGCTGGCCTTTTGCTCACATGTTCTTTCCTG
CGTTATCCCCTGATTCTGTGGATAACCGTATTACCGCCTTTGAGTGAGCTGATACCGCTCGCCGCAGCCG
AACGACCGAGCGCAGCGAGTCAGTGAGCGAGGAAGCGGAAGAGCGCCCAATACGCAAACCGCCTCTCCCC
GCGCGTTGGCCGATTCATTAATGCAGCTGGCACGACAGGTTTCCCGACTGGAAAGCGGGCAGTGAGCGCA
ACGCAATTAATGTGAGTTAGCTCACTCATTAGGCACCCCAGGCTTTACACTTTATGCTTCCGGCTCGTAT
GTTGTGTGGAATTGTGAGCGGATAACAATTTCACACGAGCTATTTAGGTGACACTATAGAAGTGAAGCTT
GGTCTCAGGCTCCGGATCCCTGTTAATCAGAAAAACTCAGATTAATCGACAAATTCGATCGCACAAACTA
GAAACTAACACCAGATCTAGATAGAAATCACAAATCGAAGAGTAATTATTCGACAAAACTCAAATTATTT
GAACAAATCGGATGATATCTATGAAACCCTAATCGAGAATTAAGATGATATCTAACGATCAAACCCAGAA
AATCGTCTTCGATCTAAGATTAACAGAATCTAAACCAAAGAACATATACGAAATTGGGATCGAACGAAAA
CAAAATCGAAGATTTTGAGAGAATAAGGAACACAGAAATTTACCTTGATCACGGTAGAGAGAATTGAGAG
AAAGTTTTTAAGATTTTGAGAAATTGAAATCTGAATTGTGAAGAAGAAGAGCTCTTTGGGTATTGTTTTA
TAGAAGAAGAAGAAGAAAAGACGAGGACGACTAGGTCACGAGAAAGCTAAGGCGGTGAAGCAATAGCTAA
TAATAAAATGACACGTGTATTGAGCGTTGTTTACACGCAAAGTTGTTTTTGGCTAATTGCCTTATTTTTA
GGTTGAGGAAAAGTATTTGTGCTTTGAGTTGATAAACACGACTCGTGTGTGCCGGCTGCAACCACTTTGA
CGCCGTTTATTACTGACTCGTCGACAACCACAATTTCTAACGGTCGTCATAAGATCCAGCCGTTGAGATT
TAACGATCGTTACGATTTATATTTTTTTAGCATTATCGTTTTATTTTTTAAATATACGGTGGAGCTGAAA
ATTGGCAATAATTGAACCGTGGGTCCCACTGCATTGAAGCGTATTTCGTATTTTCTAGAATTCTTCGTGC
TTTATTTCTTTTCCTTTTTGTTTTTTTTTGCCATTTATCTAATGCAAGTGGGCTTATAAAATCAGTGAAT
TTCTTGGAAAAGTAACTTCTTTATCGTATAACATATTGTGAAATTATCCATTTCTTTTAATTTTTTAGTG
TTATTGGATATTTTTGTATGATTATTGATTTGCATAGGATAATGACTTTTGTATCAAGTTGGTGAACAAG
TCTCGTTAAAAAAGGCAAGTGGTTTGGTGACTCGATTTATTCTTGTTATTTAATTCATATATCAATGGAT
CTTATTTGGGGCCTGGTCCATATTTAACACTCGTGTTCAGTCCAATGACCAATAATATTTTTTCATTAAT
AACAATGTAACAAGAATGATACACAAAACATTCTTTGAATAAGTTCGCTATGAAGAAGGGAACTTATCCG
GTCCTAGATCATCAGTTCATACAAACCTCCATAGAGTTCAACATCTTAAACAAGAATATCCTGATCTGAA
GAATGTGGAGGCTTTAGTCCCTTGGATACTTGGGAGGCTGTGGAAGAACAGAAACGAGCTGGTGCTTAAA
GGGAGGGAATTTGGAACCAATGAGGTATTAGTAAGGACACAAGAAGATGCAGATGAGTGGATTAGAAGGA
AAGAGGCTCAGAATGTAAGGAAAGCACCAACCACAACACCGTCGGGACAGACGAGAAACATGGGAAGCTC
CACCACAATCTTGGGTTAAGTGCAACTTTGATGGGGCATGGCCAACAGAAGGATTAAAATGTGGCTTAGG
GTGGGTGCTTCGCGATCATACAGGGAAGGTGTTATGGTTAGGTGCAAGAGCTGTGGTAAAAGTAAGAAGC
GTGCTGGAAGTAGAAGTGGAGGCTCTTAGATGGGCTGTGCTGTCATTATCCCGATTCAATTATAGGAAGA
TCATTTTTGAGGTGGATTCTCAGCAACTTGTGTCTTTGGTTACATGAAAGTTATGCTTGTCAAGTCTCAA
TCCAATTATCCAAGACATAAAGTATCTACTTAGCAAGTTTGAGGATTTTATGCTTGTGCATACAAGCCGA
GAAGGAAATGGAGTGGCAGATAGAATAGCTAAGGAATCTCTTTCTTTTGAGAATTATGATCTAAAGTTGT
ATTCTATTGTACCAATTTGGGTTAAAAGCTCTGTTGAGCTAGACTCATATGCATGCGGCCGCGTTCCTAA
CACCTGGAGAACCTTTTATGTACTTCACAACCCTCAATGCTGCTTCCAGGTGTGACTGTTTGGGTTGCTG
CATGAATTGACTCAGCACCTGCACTGCAAAGCTGATATCTGGCCTTGTGATTGTCAAGTAGAGAAGCTTT
CCCACCAGTCTCTGATAGGAACCCACATCCTCTAACTCTGCATCATCAGTCTTTCCTAAGTGCTTGTCAT
ATTCTACAGTAGTCAGCCTTTGGTTCTGTTCCATTGGTGTTGACACTGGTCTGCAGCCTCCCAGACCAAC
ACCTGATATCAGTTCCAGTGCATACTTCCTCTGGTTCAGTAGGATTCCCTTTTCTGATCTCAGCACCTCA
ATGCCTAAGAAGTATTTTAGTTCTCCCAAATCTTTCATCTTGAAATGCTGATGCAGGGTTGCCTTTGCTT
CTGAAATCAAAACATTGCTGCTGCCTGTTATTAACAGATCATCCACATAAATCAGGATTATGACAAGGTC
AGTCCCCTCTCTTTTGGTAAACAAGGAGTGATCATAAGCACTTTGCATAAAACCAGCCTGCATAAGGACA
GTGGTAAGCTTGATGTTCCACTGCCTTGATGCTTGCTTTAAACCATAGAGGGATTCAACAGCCTGCACAC
TTTGGTCTGCCCTTGGCTGTGAAAACCCTGAGGCAGAGACATATAAACTTCTTCCATGAGGTCACCTTGT
AGAAAAGCATTGTTGACATCCATCTGGAAAAGGAACCAGCCCTTGGAAGCAGCAACAGATATGACAGCTT
TTACAGTGACCATTTTGGCCACTGGAGAAAAAGTTTCATGGTAGTCAAGGCCTTCTTGCTGAGTGTATCC
CTTGGCCACTAGCCTTGCCTTAAACCTGTCAACTTCACCATTAGCTTTGTATTTAATTTTGTACACCCAT
TTGGACCCTATAGGCTGTTTACCAGGGGGTAAAGGGACAATCTCCCAGGTGTTATTATCCTCAAGAGCCT
GTATCTCAAGGGACATGGCCTCCATCCATTTCTCATCTTGAGCTGCTTCTTTGAAGGATTTAGGTTCAGT
ATAAGTGGAGAAAGCACTCAAATAAGCTTGATAGTGAACAGGCAAGTGATCATAGGAAACATAGTTGGCT
ATAGGGTATGGAACATCCCTAGAGCCTTTGTTCAGTGTCACAAAGTCCTTGAGCCAGATGGGAGGACCTG
CATTGCGTTTAGGTCTAGTGTGCAGGTTTGCTGGAACTAGAGAGGGATCAGCTACAGCAGTATGGTGCTC
AAATTCAGCATTTGCTAGGTCAGGCTCAGCTGACTCAACTGACTCTGCAGGAGCATGCAGGTGGCCTGAA
GGTGCAGCATCAGCTGAAGTGATATGATTTTGGGTAGAATGAGTCCCCAAAGTGATATCCTCATTGGCCT
CTACAATGTCAGGAATAAGAACTGGAGTATCATCATCATCAGTATGAAAGCTGGAAGGAAAAATATCATT
ATACACTAGCTGCAAAGCTGTATCTTCAGAGCTAAGTGAACCTGCTCGAGTGAACATATCAGGTTCATGG
GAGATGGACTCTTTGAAAGGGAACTGAAACTCTCTGAAAACTACATCCCTGCTCACTATGATCACCTTAT
TATCCAAGTCATACAACCTGTAACCCTTTTGAGTCTCAGAATAACCAATGAAGATGGTTCGCTTGGCTCT
AGGTGCAAGTTTGTCACCTTTGGGCAGTGTTGCTGCAAAAGCAAGACACCCAAACACTCTCAAGTGATCA
AGCTTGGCATGTTTCTGATAGAGTAGTTCATATGGACATTTGCCTTGTAAGATTGGAGTAGGGAGTCTAT
TGATCAGGTATACAACAGTCTTGACACAGTCTCCCCAAAACCTGGTAGGTACACCACTCTGAAACTTAAG
TGCCCTTGCCATCTCAAGGATGTGTCTGTGCTTTCTCTCCACAACACCATTCTGTTGTGGTGTGTAGGGA
CAGCTACTTTGATGAACAATCCCAAGAGAGGCCAGCAACTCATTACAACTTGGTACCTCAGTGAGACCGA
ATTCTCGCCCTATAGTGAGTCGTATTACCTGGCCGTCGTTTTACAACGTCGTGACTGGGAAAACCCTGGC
GTTACCCAACTTAATCGCCTTGCAGCACATCCCCCTTTCGCCAGCTGGCGTAATAGCGAAGAGGCCCGCA
CCGATCGCCCTTCCCAACAGTTGCGCAGCCTGAATGGCGAATGGCGCCTGATGCGGTATTTTCTCCTTAC
GCATCTGTGCGGTATTTCACACCGCATATGGTGCACTCTCAGTACAATCTGCTCTGATGCCGCATAGTTA
AGCCAGCCCCGACACCCGCCAACACCCGCTGACGCGCCCTGACGGGCTTGTCTGCTCCCGGCATCCGCTT
ACAGACAAGCTGTGACCGTCTCCGGGAGCTGCATGTGTCAGAGGTTTTCACCGTCATCACCGAAACGCGC
GA
